Addgene plasmid #111402: pScaf-1512.1
Purpose: pScaf phagemid with insert for generating DNA origami scaffold 1512 bases in length
Depositing lab: Shawn Douglas. Depositing organization: University of California, San Francisco (UCSF). Publication: Construction of a novel phagemid to produce custom DNA origami scaffolds. Nafisi PM, Aksel T, Douglas SM. Synth Biol (Oxf). 2018 Jan;3(1). doi: 10.1093/synbio/ysy015. Epub 2018 Aug 9. PubMed 30984875.
Backbone
  Vector backbone: pScaf
  Backbone size w/o insert (bp): 3154
  Total vector size (bp): 4257
  Modifications to backbone: Sequence inserted between KpnI/BamHI restriction sites
  Vector type: Bacterial Expression
Growth in bacteria
  Bacterial resistance: Ampicillin, 100 μg/mL
  Growth temperature: 37°C
  Growth strain: DH5alpha
  Growth instructions: 37°C for plasmid growth, 30°C for phagemid ssDNA preparation (if transformed into HFR/F+/F' strain)
  Copy number: High Copy
Gene/Insert
  Gene/Insert name: pScaf-1512
  Insert size (bp): 1131
  Cloning method: Restriction Enzyme; 5′ cloning site KpnI (not destroyed); 3′ cloning site BamHI (not destroyed)
  Sequencing primers: 5′ TAAGGGATTTTGCCGATTTC; 3′ CACAGGAAACAGCTATGACCATGATT
Terms and licenses: Academic/Nonprofit Terms; Industry Terms: Not Available to Industry
Depositor comments: Preprint available at https://www.biorxiv.org/content/early/2018/04/27/309682
How to cite: pScaf-1512.1 was a gift from Shawn Douglas (Addgene plasmid # 111402 ; http://n2t.net/addgene:111402 ; RRID:Addgene_111402)
