[The description below was written by a language model from this plasmid's Addgene catalogue record and pLannotate feature annotations shown in this document.]
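Description:
pScaf-1512.1 is a 4,257 bp bacterial phagemid built on the pScaf backbone and designed to produce a custom single-stranded DNA scaffold of 1,512 bases for DNA origami. It is propagated in E. coli as a double-stranded, high-copy plasmid through a ColE1/pUC-type origin, with selection by the β-lactamase (AmpR) gene under its own promoter. The annotation also picks up vestigial backbone elements: a lac promoter, operator and CAP binding site, and short fragments of lacI, rop and the pBR322 bom region. None of these appears to drive expression of a payload. Although the vector is catalogued as "bacterial expression", its stated purpose is ssDNA production rather than protein production.

The functional core is an insert of about 1.1 kb cloned between retained KpnI and BamHI sites. It is flanked upstream by a full M13 origin and downstream by a partial f1 origin fragment, both in the same orientation. This arrangement is consistent with the first origin initiating rolling-circle (+) strand synthesis and the truncated second origin acting as a terminator. Only the origin-plus-insert segment would then be released and circularised as ssDNA, leaving out the plasmid origin and resistance marker, which fits a 1,512-base product from a 4.2 kb plasmid. The insert matches a fragment of human DYNC2H1 (cytoplasmic dynein 2 heavy chain). It has no assigned promoter and evidently serves only as scaffold sequence content. Phagemid ssDNA preparation requires a host carrying the F pilus. The record does not specify how the phage functions needed for replication and packaging are supplied.
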