Features (pLannotate 1.2.2; 12 found; start..end, strand, type, name):
     44..424     +  rep_origin     M13 ori (sequence partly withheld): M13 bacteriophage origin of replication; arrow indicates direction of (+) strand synthesis
    427..1548    +  CDS            DYNC2H1 (fragment): DYHC2_HUMAN - Also known as DHC1B, DHC2, DNCH2, DYH1B, KIAA1997. Experimental evidence at protein level: Swiss-Prot protein existence level 1. May function as a motor for intraflagellar retrograde transport. Functions in cilia biogenesis. May play a role in transport between endoplasmic reticulum and Golgi or organization of the Golgi in cells (By similarity). From Homo sapiens (Human).
   1556..1875    +  rep_origin     f1 ori (fragment) (sequence partly withheld): f1 bacteriophage origin of replication; arrow indicates direction of (+) strand synthesis
   1915..1931    -  protein_bind   lac operator: The lac repressor binds to the lac operator to inhibit transcription in E. coli. This inhibition can be relieved by adding lactose or isopropyl-β-D-thiogalactopyranoside (IPTG). lac repressor encoded by lacI
   1939..1969    -  promoter       lac promoter: promoter for the E. coli lac operon
   1984..2005    -  protein_bind   CAP binding site: CAP binding activates transcription in the presence of cAMP. E. coli catabolite activator protein
   2018..2110    -  CDS            lacI (fragment): lac repressor; lacI; The lac repressor binds to the lac operator to inhibit transcription in E. coli. This inhibition can be relieved by adding lactose or isopropyl-β-D-thiogalactopyranoside (IPTG).
   2293..2881    -  rep_origin     ori: high-copy-number ColE1/pMB1/pBR322/pUC origin of replication
   3052..3912    -  CDS            AmpR: β-lactamase; bla; confers resistance to ampicillin, carbenicillin, and related antibiotics
   3913..4017    -  promoter       AmpR promoter: bla
   4112..4147    +  CDS            rop (fragment): Rop protein, which maintains plasmids at low copy number; rop
   4249..43      +  misc_feature   bom (fragment) (across the origin): basis of mobility region from pBR322
>Addgene plasmid #111402 | pScaf-1512.1 | depositor full sequence | sequence record 209793 | pScaf-1512.1 sequence 4257 bps
CTATGCGGCATCAGAGCAGATTGTACTGAGAGTGCACCATATG
[124 nt withheld, positions 44-167]
C
[141 nt withheld, positions 169-309]
CCTTTGACGTTGGAGTCCACGTTCTTT
[37 nt withheld, positions 337-373]
ACCCTATCTCGGGCTATTCTTTTGATTTATAAGGGATTTTGCCGATTTCGGGGTACCAACTGCTGGGCCA
TATCGACATGGACACCAGAGAATGGAGCGACGGCGTGCTCACAAACTCCGCCAGACAAGTCGTGCGCGAA
CCTCAAGACGTCAGCTCTTGGATCATCTGCGATGGTGATATTGACCCTGAGTGGATCGAGTCCCTGAATT
CCGTGTTGGATGACAACAGGCTCCTCACAATGCCTTCTGGTGAGAGAATCCAGTTCGGTCCTAACGTGAA
CTTCGTGTTCGAGACACACGATCTCAGCTGTGCTAGCCCAGCTACTATCTCCCGCATGGGAATGATCTTC
TTGTCCGACGAGGAGACAGATTTGAACTCATTGATCAAGTCTTGGCTCAGAAACCAGCCTGCAGAATATA
GGAATAACCTGGAGAACTGGATCGGTGATTACTTCGAGAAGGCTTTGCAGTGGGTGCTGAAACAGAACGA
CTATGTCGTCGAAACCAGCCTGGTCGGTACAGTTATGAACGGACTCTCCCATCTGCACGGATGCAGAGAT
CACGATGAGTTTATCATCAATTTGATCCGCGGACTGGGAGGTAACTTGAATATGAAATCTCGCCTGGAGT
TCACTAAAGAAGTGTTCCACTGGGCTAGGGAGTCACCACCTGACTTCCACAAACCTATGGACACCTACTA
TGATTCCACAAGAGGCAGGTTGGCCACCTACGTGCTGAAGAAGCCTGAGGACCTCACCGCTGACGACTTC
TCCAACGGACTGACTCTGCCCGTGATCCAGACTCCAGACATGCAGCGCGGACTCGATTACTTTAAGCCCT
GGCTCAGCTCCGATACCAAGCAACCTTTCATTCTCGTGGGACCAGAGGGATGTGGTAAAGGAATGCTCCT
GAGGTATGCATTCTCCCAGCTCCGCTCAACCCAAATTGCCACTGTTCACTGTTCAGCCCAAACAACTTCA
AGGCATCTCCTCCAGAAGCTCAGCCAGACCTGTATGGTTATCAGCACCAACACCGGCAGAGTTTACCGCC
CAAAGGATTGTGAGCGCCTCGTGTTGTACCTCAAAGATATCAATCTGCCCAAACTCGATAAGTGGGGCAC
TTCCACCCTCGTGGCATTTCTCCAACAGGTGCTGACCTACCAGGGCTTCTACGACGGGATCC
[124 nt withheld, positions 1556-1679]
C
[141 nt withheld, positions 1681-1821]
CCTTTGACGTTGGAGTCCACGTTCTTTAATAGTGGACTCTTGTTCCAAACTGGAGAATTCGTAATCATGG
TCATAGCTGTTTCCTGTGTGAAATTGTTATCCGCTCACAATTCCACACAACATACGAGCCGGAAGCATAA
AGTGTAAAGCCTGGGGTGCCTAATGAGTGAGCTAACTCACATTAATTGCGTTGCGCTCACTGCCCGCTTT
CCAGTCGGGAAACCTGTCGTGCCAGCTGCATTAATGAATCGGCCAACGCGCGGGGAGAGGCGGTTTGCGT
ATTGGGCGCTCTTCCGCTTCCTCGCTCACTGACTCGCTGCGCTCGGTCGTTCGGCTGCGGCGAGCGGTAT
CAGCTCACTCAAAGGCGGTAATACGGTTATCCACAGAATCAGGGGATAACGCAGGAAAGAACATGTGAGC
AAAAGGCCAGCAAAAGGCCAGGAACCGTAAAAAGGCCGCGTTGCTGGCGTTTTTCCATAGGCTCCGCCCC
CCTGACGAGCATCACAAAAATCGACGCTCAAGTCAGAGGTGGCGAAACCCGACAGGACTATAAAGATACC
AGGCGTTTCCCCCTGGAAGCTCCCTCGTGCGCTCTCCTGTTCCGACCCTGCCGCTTACCGGATACCTGTC
CGCCTTTCTCCCTTCGGGAAGCGTGGCGCTTTCTCATAGCTCACGCTGTAGGTATCTCAGTTCGGTGTAG
GTCGTTCGCTCCAAGCTGGGCTGTGTGCACGAACCCCCCGTTCAGCCCGACCGCTGCGCCTTATCCGGTA
ACTATCGTCTTGAGTCCAACCCGGTAAGACACGACTTATCGCCACTGGCAGCAGCCACTGGTAACAGGAT
TAGCAGAGCGAGGTATGTAGGCGGTGCTACAGAGTTCTTGAAGTGGTGGCCTAACTACGGCTACACTAGA
AGGACAGTATTTGGTATCTGCGCTCTGCTGAAGCCAGTTACCTTCGGAAAAAGAGTTGGTAGCTCTTGAT
CCGGCAAACAAACCACCGCTGGTAGCGGTGGTTTTTTTGTTTGCAAGCAGCAGATTACGCGCAGAAAAAA
AGGATCTCAAGAAGATCCTTTGATCTTTTCTACGGGGTCTGACGCTCAGTGGAACGAAAACTCACGTTAA
GGGATTTTGGTCATGAGATTATCAAAAAGGATCTTCACCTAGATCCTTTTAAATTAAAAATGAAGTTTTA
AATCAATCTAAAGTATATATGAGTAAACTTGGTCTGACAGTTACCAATGCTTAATCAGTGAGGCACCTAT
CTCAGCGATCTGTCTATTTCGTTCATCCATAGTTGCCTGACTCCCCGTCGTGTAGATAACTACGATACGG
GAGGGCTTACCATCTGGCCCCAGTGCTGCAATGATACCGCGAGACCCACGCTCACCGGCTCCAGATTTAT
CAGCAATAAACCAGCCAGCCGGAAGGGCCGAGCGCAGAAGTGGTCCTGCAACTTTATCCGCCTCCATCCA
GTCTATTAATTGTTGCCGGGAAGCTAGAGTAAGTAGTTCGCCAGTTAATAGTTTGCGCAACGTTGTTGCC
ATTGCTACAGGCATCGTGGTGTCACGCTCGTCGTTTGGTATGGCTTCATTCAGCTCCGGTTCCCAACGAT
CAAGGCGAGTTACATGATCCCCCATGTTGTGCAAAAAAGCGGTTAGCTCCTTCGGTCCTCCGATCGTTGT
CAGAAGTAAGTTGGCCGCAGTGTTATCACTCATGGTTATGGCAGCACTGCATAATTCTCTTACTGTCATG
CCATCCGTAAGATGCTTTTCTGTGACTGGTGAGTACTCAACCAAGTCATTCTGAGAATAGTGTATGCGGC
GACCGAGTTGCTCTTGCCCGGCGTCAATACGGGATAATACCGCGCCACATAGCAGAACTTTAAAAGTGCT
CATCATTGGAAAACGTTCTTCGGGGCGAAAACTCTCAAGGATCTTACCGCTGTTGAGATCCAGTTCGATG
TAACCCACTCGTGCACCCAACTGATCTTCAGCATCTTTTACTTTCACCAGCGTTTCTGGGTGAGCAAAAA
CAGGAAGGCAAAATGCCGCAAAAAAGGGAATAAGGGCGACACGGAAATGTTGAATACTCATACTCTTCCT
TTTTCAATATTATTGAAGCATTTATCAGGGTTATTGTCTCATGAGCGGATACATATTTGAATGTATTTAG
AAAAATAAACAAATAGGGGTTCCGCGCACATTTCCCCGAAAAGTGCCACCTGACGTCTAAGAAACCATTA
TTATCATGACATTAACCTATAAAAATAGGCGTATCACGAGGCCCTTTCGTCTCGCGCGTTTCGGTGATGA
CGGTGAAAACCTCTGACACATGCAGCTCCCGGAGACGGTCACAGCTTGTCTGTAAGCGGATGCCGGGAGC
AGACAAGCCCGTCAGGGCGCGTCAGCGGGTGTTGGCGGGTGTCGGGGCTGGCTTAA
