Features (pLannotate 1.2.2; 12 found; start..end, strand, type, name):
     44..424     +  rep_origin     M13 ori (sequence partly withheld): M13 bacteriophage origin of replication; arrow indicates direction of (+) strand synthesis
    427..1548    +  CDS            DYNC2H1 (fragment): DYHC2_HUMAN - Also known as DHC1B, DHC2, DNCH2, DYH1B, KIAA1997. Experimental evidence at protein level: Swiss-Prot protein existence level 1. May function as a motor for intraflagellar retrograde transport. Functions in cilia biogenesis. May play a role in transport between endoplasmic reticulum and Golgi or organization of the Golgi in cells (By similarity). From Homo sapiens (Human).
   1556..1875    +  rep_origin     f1 ori (fragment) (sequence partly withheld): f1 bacteriophage origin of replication; arrow indicates direction of (+) strand synthesis
   1915..1931    -  protein_bind   lac operator: The lac repressor binds to the lac operator to inhibit transcription in E. coli. This inhibition can be relieved by adding lactose or isopropyl-β-D-thiogalactopyranoside (IPTG). lac repressor encoded by lacI
   1939..1969    -  promoter       lac promoter: promoter for the E. coli lac operon
   1984..2005    -  protein_bind   CAP binding site: CAP binding activates transcription in the presence of cAMP. E. coli catabolite activator protein
   2018..2110    -  CDS            lacI (fragment): lac repressor; lacI; The lac repressor binds to the lac operator to inhibit transcription in E. coli. This inhibition can be relieved by adding lactose or isopropyl-β-D-thiogalactopyranoside (IPTG).
   2293..2881    -  rep_origin     ori: high-copy-number ColE1/pMB1/pBR322/pUC origin of replication
   3052..3912    -  CDS            AmpR: β-lactamase; bla; confers resistance to ampicillin, carbenicillin, and related antibiotics
   3913..4017    -  promoter       AmpR promoter: bla
   4112..4147    +  CDS            rop (fragment): Rop protein, which maintains plasmids at low copy number; rop
   4249..43      +  misc_feature   bom (fragment) (across the origin): basis of mobility region from pBR322
>Addgene plasmid #111402 | pScaf-1512.1 | addgene full sequence | sequence record 217060 | Addgene NGS Result
CTATGCGGCATCAGAGCAGATTGTACTGAGAGTGCACCATATG
[124 nt withheld, positions 44-167]
C
[141 nt withheld, positions 169-309]
CCTTTGACGTTGGAGTCCACGTTCTTT
[37 nt withheld, positions 337-373]
ACCCTATCTCGGGCTATTCTTTTGATTTATAAGGGATTTTGCCGATTTCGGGGTACCAACTGCTGGGCCA
TATCGACATGGACACCAGAGAATGGAGCGACGGCGTGCTCACAAACTCCGCCAGACAAGTCGTGCGCGAA
CCTCAAGACGTCAGCTCTTGGATCATCTGCGATGGTGATATTGACCCTGAGTGGATCGAGTCCCTGAATT
CCGTGTTGGATGACAACAGGCTCCTCACAATGCCTTCTGGTGAGAGAATCCAGTTCGGTCCTAACGTGAA
CTTCGTGTTCGAGACACACGATCTCAGCTGTGCTAGCCCAGCTACTATCTCCCGCATGGGAATGATCTTC
TTGTCCGACGAGGAGACAGATTTGAACTCATTGATCAAGTCTTGGCTCAGAAACCAGCCTGCAGAATATA
GGAATAACCTGGAGAACTGGATCGGTGATTACTTCGAGAAGGCTTTGCAGTGGGTGCTGAAACAGAACGA
CTATGTCGTCGAAACCAGCCTGGTCGGTACAGTTATGAACGGACTCTCCCATCTGCACGGATGCAGAGAT
CACGATGAGTTTATCATCAATTTGATCCGCGGACTGGGAGGTAACTTGAATATGAAATCTCGCCTGGAGT
TCACTAAAGAAGTGTTCCACTGGGCTAGGGAGTCACCACCTGACTTCCACAAACCTATGGACACCTACTA
TGATTCCACAAGAGGCAGGTTGGCCACCTACGTGCTGAAGAAGCCTGAGGACCTCACCGCTGACGACTTC
TCCAACGGACTGACTCTGCCCGTGATCCAGACTCCAGACATGCAGCGCGGACTCGATTACTTTAAGCCCT
GGCTCAGCTCCGATACCAAGCAACCTTTCATTCTCGTGGGACCAGAGGGATGTGGTAAAGGAATGCTCCT
GAGGTATGCATTCTCCCAGCTCCGCTCAACCCAAATTGCCACTGTTCACTGTTCAGCCCAAACAACTTCA
AGGCATCTCCTCCAGAAGCTCAGCCAGACCTGTATGGTTATCAGCACCAACACCGGCAGAGTTTACCGCC
CAAAGGATTGTGAGCGCCTCGTGTTGTACCTCAAAGATATCAATCTGCCCAAACTCGATAAGTGGGGCAC
TTCCACCCTCGTGGCATTTCTCCAACAGGTGCTGACCTACCAGGGCTTCTACGACGGGATCC
[124 nt withheld, positions 1556-1679]
C
[141 nt withheld, positions 1681-1821]
CCTTTGACGTTGGAGTCCACGTTCTTTAATAGTGGACTCTTGTTCCAAACTGGAGAATTCGTAATCATGG
TCATAGCTGTTTCCTGTGTGAAATTGTTATCCGCTCACAATTCCACACAACATACGAGCCGGAAGCATAA
AGTGTAAAGCCTGGGGTGCCTAATGAGTGAGCTAACTCACATTAATTGCGTTGCGCTCACTGCCCGCTTT
CCAGTCGGGAAACCTGTCGTGCCAGCTGCATTAATGAATCGGCCAACGCGCGGGGAGAGGCGGTTTGCGT
ATTGGGCGCTCTTCCGCTTCCTCGCTCACTGACTCGCTGCGCTCGGTCGTTCGGCTGCGGCGAGCGGTAT
CAGCTCACTCAAAGGCGGTAATACGGTTATCCACAGAATCAGGGGATAACGCAGGAAAGAACATGTGAGC
AAAAGGCCAGCAAAAGGCCAGGAACCGTAAAAAGGCCGCGTTGCTGGCGTTTTTCCATAGGCTCCGCCCC
CCTGACGAGCATCACAAAAATCGACGCTCAAGTCAGAGGTGGCGAAACCCGACAGGACTATAAAGATACC
AGGCGTTTCCCCCTGGAAGCTCCCTCGTGCGCTCTCCTGTTCCGACCCTGCCGCTTACCGGATACCTGTC
CGCCTTTCTCCCTTCGGGAAGCGTGGCGCTTTCTCATAGCTCACGCTGTAGGTATCTCAGTTCGGTGTAG
GTCGTTCGCTCCAAGCTGGGCTGTGTGCACGAACCCCCCGTTCAGCCCGACCGCTGCGCCTTATCCGGTA
ACTATCGTCTTGAGTCCAACCCGGTAAGACACGACTTATCGCCACTGGCAGCAGCCACTGGTAACAGGAT
TAGCAGAGCGAGGTATGTAGGCGGTGCTACAGAGTTCTTGAAGTGGTGGCCTAACTACGGCTACACTAGA
AGAACAGTATTTGGTATCTGCGCTCTGCTGAAGCCAGTTACCTTCGGAAAAAGAGTTGGTAGCTCTTGAT
CCGGCAAACAAACCACCGCTGGTAGCGGTGGTTTTTTTGTTTGCAAGCAGCAGATTACGCGCAGAAAAAA
AGGATCTCAAGAAGATCCTTTGATCTTTTCTACGGGGTCTGACGCTCAGTGGAACGAAAACTCACGTTAA
GGGATTTTGGTCATGAGATTATCAAAAAGGATCTTCACCTAGATCCTTTTAAATTAAAAATGAAGTTTTA
AATCAATCTAAAGTATATATGAGTAAACTTGGTCTGACAGTTACCAATGCTTAATCAGTGAGGCACCTAT
CTCAGCGATCTGTCTATTTCGTTCATCCATAGTTGCCTGACTCCCCGTCGTGTAGATAACTACGATACGG
GAGGGCTTACCATCTGGCCCCAGTGCTGCAATGATACCGCGAGACCCACGCTCACCGGCTCCAGATTTAT
CAGCAATAAACCAGCCAGCCGGAAGGGCCGAGCGCAGAAGTGGTCCTGCAACTTTATCCGCCTCCATCCA
GTCTATTAATTGTTGCCGGGAAGCTAGAGTAAGTAGTTCGCCAGTTAATAGTTTGCGCAACGTTGTTGCC
ATTGCTACAGGCATCGTGGTGTCACGCTCGTCGTTTGGTATGGCTTCATTCAGCTCCGGTTCCCAACGAT
CAAGGCGAGTTACATGATCCCCCATGTTGTGCAAAAAAGCGGTTAGCTCCTTCGGTCCTCCGATCGTTGT
CAGAAGTAAGTTGGCCGCAGTGTTATCACTCATGGTTATGGCAGCACTGCATAATTCTCTTACTGTCATG
CCATCCGTAAGATGCTTTTCTGTGACTGGTGAGTACTCAACCAAGTCATTCTGAGAATAGTGTATGCGGC
GACCGAGTTGCTCTTGCCCGGCGTCAATACGGGATAATACCGCGCCACATAGCAGAACTTTAAAAGTGCT
CATCATTGGAAAACGTTCTTCGGGGCGAAAACTCTCAAGGATCTTACCGCTGTTGAGATCCAGTTCGATG
TAACCCACTCGTGCACCCAACTGATCTTCAGCATCTTTTACTTTCACCAGCGTTTCTGGGTGAGCAAAAA
CAGGAAGGCAAAATGCCGCAAAAAAGGGAATAAGGGCGACACGGAAATGTTGAATACTCATACTCTTCCT
TTTTCAATATTATTGAAGCATTTATCAGGGTTATTGTCTCATGAGCGGATACATATTTGAATGTATTTAG
AAAAATAAACAAATAGGGGTTCCGCGCACATTTCCCCGAAAAGTGCCACCTGACGTCTAAGAAACCATTA
TTATCATGACATTAACCTATAAAAATAGGCGTATCACGAGGCCCTTTCGTCTCGCGCGTTTCGGTGATGA
CGGTGAAAACCTCTGACACATGCAGCTCCCGGAGACGGTCACAGCTTGTCTGTAAGCGGATGCCGGGAGC
AGACAAGCCCGTCAGGGCGCGTCAGCGGGTGTTGGCGGGTGTCGGGGCTGGCTTAA
